>Addgene plasmid #136943 | pJBL7004 | addgene full sequence | sequence record 272120 | Addgene NGS Result
GTGAAAACCTCTGACACATGCAGCTCCCGGAGACGGTCACAGCTTGTCTGTAAGCGGATGCCGGGAGCAG
ACAAGCCCGTCAGGGCGCGTCAGCGGGTGTTGGCGGGTGTCGGGGCTGGCTTAACTATGCGGCATCAGAG
CAGATTGTACTGAGAGTGCACCATATGCGGTGTGAAATACCGCACAGATGCGTAAGGAGAAAATACCGCA
TCAGGCGCCATTCGCCATTCAGGCTGCGCAACTGTTGGGAAGGGCGATCGGTGCGGGCCTCTTCGCTATT
ACGCCAGCTGGCGAAAGGGGGATGTGCTGCAAGGCGATTAAGTTGGGTAACGCCAGGGTTTTCCCAGTCA
CGACGTTGTAAAACGACGGCCAGTGAATTCGAGCTCGGTACCTAATACGACTCACTATAGGGGGATCCCG
ACTGGCGAGAGCCAGGTAACGAATGGATCGGGTCGGCATGGCATCTCCACCTCCTCGCGGTCCGACCTGG
GCATCCGAAGGAGGACGTCGTCCACTCGGATGGCTAAGGGAGAGCTCGGATCCGGCTGCTAACAAAGCCC
GAAAGGAAGCTGAGTTGGCTGCTGCCACCGCTGAGCAATAACTAGCATAACCCCTTGGGGCCTCTAAACG
GGTCTTGAGGGGTTTTTTGCTGAAAGGAGGAACTATATCCGGATCGAGATCCTCTAGAGTCGACCTGCAG
GCATGCAAGCTTGGCGTAATCATGGTCATAGCTGTTTCCTGTGTGAAATTGTTATCCGCTCACAATTCCA
CACAACATACGAGCCGGAAGCATAAAGTGTAAAGCCTGGGGTGCCTAATGAGTGAGCTAACTCACATTAA
TTGCGTTGCGCTCACTGCCCGCTTTCCAGTCGGGAAACCTGTCGTGCCAGCTGCATTAATGAATCGGCCA
ACGCGCGGGGAGAGGCGGTTTGCGTATTGGGCGCTCTTCCGCTTCCTCGCTCACTGACTCGCTGCGCTCG
GTCGTTCGGCTGCGGCGAGCGGTATCAGCTCACTCAAAGGCGGTAATACGGTTATCCACAGAATCAGGGG
ATAACGCAGGAAAGAACATGTGAGCAAAAGGCCAGCAAAGGCCAGGAACCGTAAAAAGGCCGCGTTGCTG
GCGTTTTTCCATAGGCTCCGCCCCCCTGACGAGCATCACAAAAATCGACGCTCAAGTCAGAGGTGGCGAA
ACCCGACAGGACTATAAAGATACCAGGCGTTTCCCCCTGGAAGCTCCCTCGTGCGCTCTCCTGTTCCGAC
CCTGCCGCTTACCGGATACCTGTCCGCCTTTCTCCCTTCGGGAAGCGTGGCGCTTTCTCATAGCTCACGC
TGTAGGTATCTCAGTTCGGTGTAGGTCGTTCGCTCCAAGCTGGGCTGTGTGCACGAACCCCCCGTTCAGC
CCGACCGCTGCGCCTTATCCGGTAACTATCGTCTTGAGTCCAACCCGGTAAGACACGACTTATCGCCACT
GGCAGCAGCCACTGGTAACAGGATTAGCAGAGCGAGGTATGTAGGCGGTGCTACAGAGTTCTTGAAGTGG
TGGCCTAACTACGGCTACACTAGAAGAACAGTATTTGGTATCTGCGCTCTGCTGAAGCCAGTTACCTTCG
GAAAAAGAGTTGGTAGCTCTTGATCCGGCAAACAAACCACCGCTGGTAGCGGTGGTTTTTTTGTTTGCAA
GCAGCAGATTACGCGCAGAAAAAAAGGATCTCAAGAAGATCCTTTGATCTTTTCTACGGGGTCTGACGCT
CAGTGGAACGAAAACTCACGTTAAGGGATTTTGGTCATGAGATTATCAAAAAGGATCTTCACCTAGATCC
TTTTAAATTAAAAATGAAGTTTTAAATCAATCTAAAGTATATATGAGTAAACTTGGTCTGACAGTTACCA
ATGCTTAATCAGTGAGGCACCTATCTCAGCGATCTGTCTATTTCGTTCATCCATAGTTGCCTGACTCCCC
GTCGTGTAGATAACTACGATACGGGAGGGCTTACCATCTGGCCCCAGTGCTGCAATGATACCGCGAGACC
CACGCTCACCGGCTCCAGATTTATCAGCAATAAACCAGCCAGCCGGAAGGGCCGAGCGCAGAAGTGGTCC
TGCAACTTTATCCGCCTCCATCCAGTCTATTAATTGTTGCCGGGAAGCTAGAGTAAGTAGTTCGCCAGTT
AATAGTTTGCGCAACGTTGTTGCCATTGCTACAGGCATCGTGGTGTCACGCTCGTCGTTTGGTATGGCTT
CATTCAGCTCCGGTTCCCAACGATCAAGGCGAGTTACATGATCCCCCATGTTGTGCAAAAAAGCGGTTAG
CTCCTTCGGTCCTCCGATCGTTGTCAGAAGTAAGTTGGCCGCAGTGTTATCACTCATGGTTATGGCAGCA
CTGCATAATTCTCTTACTGTCATGCCATCCGTAAGATGCTTTTCTGTGACTGGTGAGTACTCAACCAAGT
CATTCTGAGAATAGTGTATGCGGCGACCGAGTTGCTCTTGCCCGGCGTCAATACGGGATAATACCGCGCC
ACATAGCAGAACTTTAAAAGTGCTCATCATTGGAAAACGTTCTTCGGGGCGAAAACTCTCAAGGATCTTA
CCGCTGTTGAGATCCAGTTCGATGTAACCCACTCGTGCACCCAACTGATCTTCAGCATCTTTTACTTTCA
CCAGCGTTTCTGGGTGAGCAAAAACAGGAAGGCAAAATGCCGCAAAAAAGGGAATAAGGGCGACACGGAA
ATGTTGAATACTCATACTCTTCCTTTTTCAATATTATTGAAGCATTTATCAGGGTTATTGTCTCATGAGC
GGATACATATTTGAATGTATTTAGAAAAATAAACAAATAGGGGTTCCGCGCACATTTCCCCGAAAAGTGC
CACCTGACGTCTAAGAAACCATTATTATCATGACATTAACCTATAAAAATAGGCGTATCACGAGGCCCTT
TCGTCTCGCGCGTTTCGGTGATGACG
Features (pLannotate 1.2.2; 15 found; start..end, strand, type, name):
    116..215     +  misc_feature   bom (fragment): basis of mobility region from pBR322
    221..378     -  CDS            lacZα (fragment): LacZα fragment of β-galactosidase; lacZ fragment
    393..411     +  promoter       T7 promoter: promoter for bacteriophage T7 RNA polymerase
    447..538     +  ncRNA          HDV ribozyme: Accession: RF00094 - Hepatitis delta virus ribozyme
    545..594     +  CDS            SET1 (fragment): solubility-enhancement tag derived from T7 phage gene 10B
    602..649     +  terminator     T7 terminator: transcription terminator for bacteriophage T7 RNA polymerase
    678..712     +  misc_feature   MCS (fragment): pUC18/19 multiple cloning site
    749..765     -  protein_bind   lac operator: The lac repressor binds to the lac operator to inhibit transcription in E. coli. This inhibition can be relieved by adding lactose or isopropyl-β-D-thiogalactopyranoside (IPTG). lac repressor encoded by lacI
    773..803     -  promoter       lac promoter: promoter for the E. coli lac operon
    818..839     -  protein_bind   CAP binding site: CAP binding activates transcription in the presence of cAMP. E. coli catabolite activator protein
    852..944     -  CDS            lacI (fragment): lac repressor; lacI; The lac repressor binds to the lac operator to inhibit transcription in E. coli. This inhibition can be relieved by adding lactose or isopropyl-β-D-thiogalactopyranoside (IPTG).
   1126..1714    -  rep_origin     ori: high-copy-number ColE1/pMB1/pBR322/pUC origin of replication
   1885..2745    -  CDS            AmpR: β-lactamase; bla; confers resistance to ampicillin, carbenicillin, and related antibiotics
   2746..2850    -  promoter       AmpR promoter: bla
   2945..14      +  CDS            rop (fragment) (across the origin): Rop protein, which maintains plasmids at low copy number; rop
