[The description below was written by a language model from this plasmid's Addgene catalogue record and pLannotate feature annotations shown in this document.]
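Description:
pJBL7004 is a small (about 3 kb) pUC19-based plasmid classed as a bacterial expression and synthetic biology vector. It serves as a transcription template for the malachite green aptamer (MGA), a synthetic RNA that binds the dye malachite green and makes it fluoresce. The plasmid is maintained in E. coli at high copy through the ColE1/pUC-type origin and is selected with ampicillin via the β-lactamase (AmpR) gene and its native promoter. The remaining backbone annotations are pUC19 remnants: fragments of lacZα, the multiple cloning site, the lac promoter, operator and CAP site, and short matches to lacI, bom and rop. None of these appears to form part of the functional cassette.

The payload is a 123 bp synthetic insert placed in the pUC19 cloning region by Gibson assembly. A T7 promoter sits at its start and a T7 terminator follows downstream, so transcription depends on bacteriophage T7 RNA polymerase. The aptamer itself is not annotated in the feature table. It presumably lies in the short unannotated gap between the promoter and an annotated hepatitis delta virus ribozyme, a self-cleaving element generally used to give a transcript a defined 3′ end. The short "SET1" fragment called just before the terminator is probably a match to T7 phage-derived sequence adjacent to the terminator rather than a real coding tag, since no protein product is recorded.

Because the output is a fluorogenic RNA rather than a protein, the construct reports transcription directly, independent of translation. The associated work concerns cell-free extract preparation and in vitro activation of transcriptional genetic circuits, which fits use as a T7-driven transcription reporter in cell-free reactions.
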