Addgene plasmid #136943: pJBL7004
Purpose: Malachite green aptamer, T7 promoter
Depositing lab: Julius Lucks. Depositing organization: Northwestern University. Publication: Deconstructing Cell-Free Extract Preparation for in Vitro Activation of Transcriptional Genetic Circuitry. Silverman AD, Kelley-Loughnane N, Lucks JB, Jewett MC. ACS Synth Biol. 2019 Feb 15;8(2):403-414. doi: 10.1021/acssynbio.8b00430. Epub 2019 Jan 29. PubMed 30596483.
Backbone
  Vector backbone: pUC19
  Backbone size w/o insert (bp): 2854
  Total vector size (bp): 2967
  Vector type: Bacterial Expression, Synthetic Biology
Growth in bacteria
  Bacterial resistance: Ampicillin, 100 μg/mL
  Growth temperature: 37°C
  Growth strain: DH5alpha
  Copy number: High Copy
Gene/Insert
  Gene/Insert name: malachite green aptamer (MGA)
  Species: Synthetic
  Insert size (bp): 123
  Promoter: pT7
  Cloning method: Gibson Cloning
  Sequencing primers: 5′ GTTTTCCCAGTCACGAC; 3′ CAGGAAACAGCTATGAC
Terms and licenses: Academic/Nonprofit Terms; Industry Terms: Not Available to Industry
How to cite: pJBL7004 was a gift from Julius Lucks (Addgene plasmid # 136943 ; http://n2t.net/addgene:136943 ; RRID:Addgene_136943)
