>Addgene plasmid #136943 | pJBL7004 | depositor partial sequence | sequence record 264428 | pJBL7004 sequence 2967 bps
TGCCGCAAAAAAGGGAATAAGGGCGACACGGAAATGTTGAATACTCATACTCTTCCTTTTTCAATATTAT
TGAAGCATTTATCAGGGTTATTGTCTCATGAGCGGATACATATTTGAATGTATTTAGAAAAATAAACAAA
TAGGGGTTCCGCGCACATTTCCCCGAAAAGTGCCACCTGACGTCTAAGAAACCATTATTATCATGACATT
AACCTATAAAAATAGGCGTATCACGAGGCCCTTTCGTCTCGCGCGTTTCGGTGATGACGGTGAAAACCTC
TGACACATGCAGCTCCCGGAGACGGTCACAGCTTGTCTGTAAGCGGATGCCGGGAGCAGACAAGCCCGTC
AGGGCGCGTCAGCGGGTGTTGGCGGGTGTCGGGGCTGGCTTAACTATGCGGCATCAGAGCAGATTGTACT
GAGAGTGCACCATATGCGGTGTGAAATACCGCACAGATGCGTAAGGAGAAAATACCGCATCAGGCGCCAT
TCGCCATTCAGGCTGCGCAACTGTTGGGAAGGGCGATCGGTGCGGGCCTCTTCGCTATTACGCCAGCTGG
CGAAAGGGGGATGTGCTGCAAGGCGATTAAGTTGGGTAACGCCAGGGTTTTCCCAGTCACGACGTTGTAA
AACGACGGCCAGTGAATTCGAGCTCGGTACCTAATACGACTCACTATAGGGGGATCCCGACTGGCGAGAG
CCAGGTAACGAATGGATCGGGTCGGCATGGCATCTCCACCTCCTCGCGGTCCGACCTGGGCATCCGAAGG
AGGACGTCGTCCACTCGGATGGCTAAGGGAGAGCTCGGATCCGGCTGCTAACAAAGCCCGAAAGGAAGCT
GAGTTGGCTGCTGCCACCGCTGAGCAATAACTAGCATAACCCCTTGGGGCCTCTAAACGGGTCTTGAGGG
GTTTTTTGCTGAAAGGAGGAACTATATCCGGATCGAGATCCTCTAGAGTCGACCTGCAGGCATGCAAGCT
TGGCGTAATCATGGTCATAGCTGTTTCCTGTGTGAAATTGTTATCCGCTCACAATTCCACACAACATACG
AGCCGGAAGCATAAAGTGTAAAGCCTGGGGTGCCTAATGAGTGAGCTAACTCACATTAATTGCGTTGCGC
TCACTGCCCGCTTTCCAGTCGGGAAACCTGTCGTGCCAGCTGCATTAATGAATCGGCCAACGCGCGGGGA
GAGGCGGTTTGCGTATTGGGCGCTCTTCCGCTTCCTCGCTCACTGACTCGCTGCGCTCGGTCGTTCGGCT
GCGGCGAGCGGTATCAGCTCACTCAAAGGCGGTAATACGGTTATCCACAGAATCAGGGGATAACGCAGGA
AAGAACATGTGAGCAAAAGGCCAGCAAAAGGCCAGGAACCGTAAAAAGGCCGCGTTGCTGGCGTTTTTCC
ATAGGCTCCGCCCCCCTGACGAGCATCACAAAAATCGACGCTCAAGTCAGAGGTGGCGAAACCCGACAGG
ACTATAAAGATACCAGGCGTTTCCCCCTGGAAGCTCCCTCGTGCGCTCTCCTGTTCCGACCCTGCCGCTT
ACCGGATACCTGTCCGCCTTTCTCCCTTCGGGAAGCGTGGCGCTTTCTCATAGCTCACGCTGTAGGTATC
TCAGTTCGGTGTAGGTCGTTCGCTCCAAGCTGGGCTGTGTGCACGAACCCCCCGTTCAGCCCGACCGCTG
CGCCTTATCCGGTAACTATCGTCTTGAGTCCAACCCGGTAAGACACGACTTATCGCCACTGGCAGCAGCC
ACTGGTAACAGGATTAGCAGAGCGAGGTATGTAGGCGGTGCTACAGAGTTCTTGAAGTGGTGGCCTAACT
ACGGCTACACTAGAAGAACAGTATTTGGTATCTGCGCTCTGCTGAAGCCAGTTACCTTCGGAAAAAGAGT
TGGTAGCTCTTGATCCGGCAAACAAACCACCGCTGGTAGCGGTGGTTTTTTTGTTTGCAAGCAGCAGATT
ACGCGCAGAAAAAAAGGATCTCAAGAAGATCCTTTGATCTTTTCTACGGGGTCTGACGCTCAGTGGAACG
AAAACTCACGTTAAGGGATTTTGGTCATGAGATTATCAAAAAGGATCTTCACCTAGATCCTTTTAAATTA
AAAATGAAGTTTTAAATCAATCTAAAGTATATATGAGTAAACTTGGTCTGACAGTTACCAATGCTTAATC
AGTGAGGCACCTATCTCAGCGATCTGTCTATTTCGTTCATCCATAGTTGCCTGACTCCCCGTCGTGTAGA
TAACTACGATACGGGAGGGCTTACCATCTGGCCCCAGTGCTGCAATGATACCGCGAGACCCACGCTCACC
GGCTCCAGATTTATCAGCAATAAACCAGCCAGCCGGAAGGGCCGAGCGCAGAAGTGGTCCTGCAACTTTA
TCCGCCTCCATCCAGTCTATTAATTGTTGCCGGGAAGCTAGAGTAAGTAGTTCGCCAGTTAATAGTTTGC
GCAACGTTGTTGCCATTGCTACAGGCATCGTGGTGTCACGCTCGTCGTTTGGTATGGCTTCATTCAGCTC
CGGTTCCCAACGATCAAGGCGAGTTACATGATCCCCCATGTTGTGCAAAAAAGCGGTTAGCTCCTTCGGT
CCTCCGATCGTTGTCAGAAGTAAGTTGGCCGCAGTGTTATCACTCATGGTTATGGCAGCACTGCATAATT
CTCTTACTGTCATGCCATCCGTAAGATGCTTTTCTGTGACTGGTGAGTACTCAACCAAGTCATTCTGAGA
ATAGTGTATGCGGCGACCGAGTTGCTCTTGCCCGGCGTCAATACGGGATAATACCGCGCCACATAGCAGA
ACTTTAAAAGTGCTCATCATTGGAAAACGTTCTTCGGGGCGAAAACTCTCAAGGATCTTACCGCTGTTGA
GATCCAGTTCGATGTAACCCACTCGTGCACCCAACTGATCTTCAGCATCTTTTACTTTCACCAGCGTTTC
TGGGTGAGCAAAAACAGGAAGGCAAAA
